LOCUS       Exported 8957 bp ds-DNA circular SYN 13-MAY-2021
DEFINITION  synthetic circular DNA
ACCESSION   .
VERSION     .
KEYWORDS    pLenti CMV GSE T329A Hygro (w189-4)
SOURCE      synthetic DNA construct
  ORGANISM  synthetic DNA construct
REFERENCE   1 (bases 1 to 8957)
  TITLE     shMDC1 plasmids
REFERENCE   2 (bases 1 to 8957)
  AUTHORS   .
  TITLE     Direct Submission
  JOURNAL   Exported May 13, 2021 from SnapGene Server 1.1.58
            http://www.snapgene.com
FEATURES             Location/Qualifiers
     source          1..8957
                     /organism="synthetic DNA construct"
                     /mol_type="other DNA"
     promoter        27..131
                     /gene="bla"
                     /label=AmpR promoter
     CDS             132..992
                     /codon_start=1
                     /gene="bla"
                     /product="beta-lactamase"
                     /label=AmpR
                     /note="confers resistance to ampicillin, carbenicillin, and
                     related antibiotics"
                     /translation="MSIQHFRVALIPFFAAFCLPVFAHPETLVKVKDAEDQLGARVGYI
                     ELDLNSGKILESFRPEERFPMMSTFKVLLCGAVLSRIDAGQEQLGRRIHYSQNDLVEYS
                     PVTEKHLTDGMTVRELCSAAITMSDNTAANLLLTTIGGPKELTAFLHNMGDHVTRLDRW
                     EPELNEAIPNDERDTTMPVAMATTLRKLLTGELLTLASRQQLIDWMEADKVAGPLLRSA
                     LPAGWFIADKSGAGERGSRGIIAALGPDGKPSRIVVIYTTGSQATMDERNRQIAEIGAS
                     LIKHW"
     primer_bind     complement(350..369)
                     /label=Amp-R
                     /note="Ampicillin resistance gene, reverse primer"
     rep_origin      1163..1751
                     /direction=RIGHT
                     /label=ori
                     /note="high-copy-number ColE1/pMB1/pBR322/pUC origin of
                     replication"
     primer_bind     1652..1671
                     /label=pBR322ori-F
                     /note="pBR322 origin, forward primer"
     primer_bind     1905..1922
                     /label=L4440
                     /note="L4440 vector, forward primer"
     protein_bind    2039..2060
                     /label=CAP binding site
                     /bound_moiety="E. coli catabolite activator protein"
                     /note="CAP binding activates transcription in the presence
                     of cAMP."
     promoter        2075..2105
                     /label=lac promoter
                     /note="promoter for the E. coli lac operon"
     protein_bind    2113..2129
                     /label=lac operator
                     /bound_moiety="lac repressor encoded by lacI"
                     /note="The lac repressor binds to the lac operator to
                     inhibit transcription in E. coli. This inhibition can be
                     relieved by adding lactose or
                     isopropyl-beta-D-thiogalactopyranoside (IPTG)."
     primer_bind     2118..2140
                     /label=M13/pUC Reverse
                     /note="In lacZ gene"
     primer_bind     2137..2153
                     /label=M13 rev
                     /note="common sequencing primer, one of multiple similar
                     variants"
     primer_bind     2137..2153
                     /label=M13 Reverse
                     /note="In lacZ gene. Also called M13-rev"
     primer_bind     2172..2192
                     /label=T3
                     /note="T3 promoter, forward primer"
     promoter        2174..2192
                     /label=T3 promoter
                     /note="promoter for bacteriophage T3 RNA polymerase"
     LTR             2448..2628
                     /label=5' LTR (truncated)
                     /note="truncated 5' long terminal repeat (LTR) from HIV-1"
     misc_feature    2672..2797
                     /label=HIV-1 Psi
                     /note="packaging signal of human immunodeficiency virus
                     type 1"
     misc_feature    3290..3523
                     /label=RRE
                     /note="The Rev response element (RRE) of HIV-1 allows for
                     Rev-dependent mRNA export from the nucleus to the
                     cytoplasm."
     CDS             3707..3751
                     /codon_start=1
                     /product="antigenic peptide corresponding to amino acids
                     655 to 669 of the HIV envelope protein gp41 (Lutje Hulsik
                     et al., 2013)"
                     /label=gp41 peptide
                     /note="recognized by the 2H10 single-chain llama nanobody"
                     /translation="KNEQELLELDKWASL"
     misc_feature    4012..4129
                     /label=cPPT/CTS
                     /note="central polypurine tract and central termination
                     sequence of HIV-1"
     enhancer        4152..4455
                     /label=CMV enhancer
                     /note="human cytomegalovirus immediate early enhancer"
     promoter        4456..4659
                     /label=CMV promoter
                     /note="human cytomegalovirus (CMV) immediate early
                     promoter"
     primer_bind     4610..4630
                     /label=CMV-F
                     /note="Human CMV immediate early promoter, forward primer"
     primer_bind     4656..4680
                     /label=LNCX
                     /note="Human CMV promoter, forward primer"
     protein_bind    4764..4788
                     /gene="mutant version of attB"
                     /label=attB1
                     /bound_moiety="BP Clonase(TM)"
                     /note="recombination site for the Gateway(R) BP reaction"
     protein_bind    complement(5082..5106)
                     /gene="mutant version of attB"
                     /label=attB2
                     /bound_moiety="BP Clonase(TM)"
                     /note="recombination site for the Gateway(R) BP reaction"
     misc_feature    5137..5725
                     /label=WPRE
                     /note="woodchuck hepatitis virus posttranscriptional
                     regulatory element"
     primer_bind     complement(5190..5210)
                     /label=WPRE-R
                     /note="WPRE, reverse primer"
     CDS             complement(5608..5619)
                     /codon_start=1
                     /product="Factor Xa recognition and cleavage site"
                     /label=Factor Xa site
                     /translation="IEGR"
     promoter        5781..6280
                     /label=PGK promoter
                     /note="mouse phosphoglycerate kinase 1 promoter"
     primer_bind     complement(5816..5839)
                     /label=MSCV-rev
                     /note="Murine stem cell virus, reverse primer"
     primer_bind     6213..6232
                     /label=mPGK-F
                     /note="Mouse PGK promoter, forward primer"
     LTR             7698..7931
                     /label=3' LTR (Delta-U3)
                     /note="self-inactivating 3' long terminal repeat (LTR) from
                     HIV-1"
     polyA_signal    8003..8124
                     /label=SV40 poly(A) signal
                     /note="SV40 polyadenylation signal"
     primer_bind     complement(8040..8059)
                     /label=SV40pA-R
                     /note="SV40 polyA, reverse primer"
     primer_bind     8094..8113
                     /label=EBV-rev
                     /note="SV40 polyA terminator, reverse primer"
     rep_origin      8143..8278
                     /label=SV40 ori
                     /note="SV40 origin of replication"
     primer_bind     8205..8224
                     /label=SV40pro-F
                     /note="SV40 promoter/origin, forward primer"
     primer_bind     complement(8310..8329)
                     /label=T7
                     /note="T7 promoter, forward primer"
     promoter        complement(8311..8329)
                     /label=T7 promoter
                     /note="promoter for bacteriophage T7 RNA polymerase"
     primer_bind     complement(8339..8356)
                     /label=M13 Forward
                     /note="In lacZ gene. Also called M13-F20 or M13 (-21)
                     Forward"
     primer_bind     complement(8339..8355)
                     /label=M13 fwd
                     /note="common sequencing primer, one of multiple similar
                     variants"
     primer_bind     complement(8348..8370)
                     /label=M13/pUC Forward
                     /note="In lacZ gene"
     rep_origin      8500..8955
                     /direction=RIGHT
                     /label=f1 ori
                     /note="f1 bacteriophage origin of replication; arrow
                     indicates direction of (+) strand synthesis"
     primer_bind     complement(8587..8606)
                     /label=F1ori-R
                     /note="F1 origin, reverse primer"
     primer_bind     8797..8818
                     /label=F1ori-F
                     /note="F1 origin, forward primer"
ORIGIN
        1 caggtggcac ttttcgggga aatgtgcgcg gaacccctat ttgtttattt ttctaaatac
       61 attcaaatat gtatccgctc atgagacaat aaccctgata aatgcttcaa taatattgaa
      121 aaaggaagag tatgagtatt caacatttcc gtgtcgccct tattcccttt tttgcggcat
      181 tttgccttcc tgtttttgct cacccagaaa cgctggtgaa agtaaaagat gctgaagatc
      241 agttgggtgc acgagtgggt tacatcgaac tggatctcaa cagcggtaag atccttgaga
      301 gttttcgccc cgaagaacgt tttccaatga tgagcacttt taaagttctg ctatgtggcg
      361 cggtattatc ccgtattgac gccgggcaag agcaactcgg tcgccgcata cactattctc
      421 agaatgactt ggttgagtac tcaccagtca cagaaaagca tcttacggat ggcatgacag
      481 taagagaatt atgcagtgct gccataacca tgagtgataa cactgcggcc aacttacttc
      541 tgacaacgat cggaggaccg aaggagctaa ccgctttttt gcacaacatg ggggatcatg
      601 taactcgcct tgatcgttgg gaaccggagc tgaatgaagc cataccaaac gacgagcgtg
      661 acaccacgat gcctgtagca atggcaacaa cgttgcgcaa actattaact ggcgaactac
      721 ttactctagc ttcccggcaa caattaatag actggatgga ggcggataaa gttgcaggac
      781 cacttctgcg ctcggccctt ccggctggct ggtttattgc tgataaatct ggagccggtg
      841 agcgtgggtc tcgcggtatc attgcagcac tggggccaga tggtaagccc tcccgtatcg
      901 tagttatcta cacgacgggg agtcaggcaa ctatggatga acgaaataga cagatcgctg
      961 agataggtgc ctcactgatt aagcattggt aactgtcaga ccaagtttac tcatatatac
     1021 tttagattga tttaaaactt catttttaat ttaaaaggat ctaggtgaag atcctttttg
     1081 ataatctcat gaccaaaatc ccttaacgtg agttttcgtt ccactgagcg tcagaccccg
     1141 tagaaaagat caaaggatct tcttgagatc ctttttttct gcgcgtaatc tgctgcttgc
     1201 aaacaaaaaa accaccgcta ccagcggtgg tttgtttgcc ggatcaagag ctaccaactc
     1261 tttttccgaa ggtaactggc ttcagcagag cgcagatacc aaatactgtc cttctagtgt
     1321 agccgtagtt aggccaccac ttcaagaact ctgtagcacc gcctacatac ctcgctctgc
     1381 taatcctgtt accagtggct gctgccagtg gcgataagtc gtgtcttacc gggttggact
     1441 caagacgata gttaccggat aaggcgcagc ggtcgggctg aacggggggt tcgtgcacac
     1501 agcccagctt ggagcgaacg acctacaccg aactgagata cctacagcgt gagctatgag
     1561 aaagcgccac gcttcccgaa gggagaaagg cggacaggta tccggtaagc ggcagggtcg
     1621 gaacaggaga gcgcacgagg gagcttccag ggggaaacgc ctggtatctt tatagtcctg
     1681 tcgggtttcg ccacctctga cttgagcgtc gatttttgtg atgctcgtca ggggggcgga
     1741 gcctatggaa aaacgccagc aacgcggcct ttttacggtt cctggccttt tgctggcctt
     1801 ttgctcacat gttctttcct gcgttatccc ctgattctgt ggataaccgt attaccgcct
     1861 ttgagtgagc tgataccgct cgccgcagcc gaacgaccga gcgcagcgag tcagtgagcg
     1921 aggaagcgga agagcgccca atacgcaaac cgcctctccc cgcgcgttgg ccgattcatt
     1981 aatgcagctg gcacgacagg tttcccgact ggaaagcggg cagtgagcgc aacgcaatta
     2041 atgtgagtta gctcactcat taggcacccc aggctttaca ctttatgctt ccggctcgta
     2101 tgttgtgtgg aattgtgagc ggataacaat ttcacacagg aaacagctat gaccatgatt
     2161 acgccaagcg cgcaattaac cctcactaaa gggaacaaaa gctggagctg caagcttaat
     2221 gtagtcttat gcaatactct tgtagtcttg caacatggta acgatgagtt agcaacatgc
     2281 cttacaagga gagaaaaagc accgtgcatg ccgattggtg gaagtaaggt ggtacgatcg
     2341 tgccttatta ggaaggcaac agacgggtct gacatggatt ggacgaacca ctgaattgcc
     2401 gcattgcaga gatattgtat ttaagtgcct agctcgatac aataaacggg tctctctggt
     2461 tagaccagat ctgagcctgg gagctctctg gctaactagg gaacccactg cttaagcctc
     2521 aataaagctt gccttgagtg cttcaagtag tgtgtgcccg tctgttgtgt gactctggta
     2581 actagagatc cctcagaccc ttttagtcag tgtggaaaat ctctagcagt ggcgcccgaa
     2641 cagggacctg aaagcgaaag ggaaaccaga gctctctcga cgcaggactc ggcttgctga
     2701 agcgcgcacg gcaagaggcg aggggcggcg actggtgagt acgccaaaaa ttttgactag
     2761 cggaggctag aaggagagag atgggtgcga gagcgtcagt attaagcggg ggagaattag
     2821 atcgcgatgg gaaaaaattc ggttaaggcc agggggaaag aaaaaatata aattaaaaca
     2881 tatagtatgg gcaagcaggg agctagaacg attcgcagtt aatcctggcc tgttagaaac
     2941 atcagaaggc tgtagacaaa tactgggaca gctacaacca tcccttcaga caggatcaga
     3001 agaacttaga tcattatata atacagtagc aaccctctat tgtgtgcatc aaaggataga
     3061 gataaaagac accaaggaag ctttagacaa gatagaggaa gagcaaaaca aaagtaagac
     3121 caccgcacag caagcggccg ctgatcttca gacctggagg aggagatatg agggacaatt
     3181 ggagaagtga attatataaa tataaagtag taaaaattga accattagga gtagcaccca
     3241 ccaaggcaaa gagaagagtg gtgcagagag aaaaaagagc agtgggaata ggagctttgt
     3301 tccttgggtt cttgggagca gcaggaagca ctatgggcgc agcctcaatg acgctgacgg
     3361 tacaggccag acaattattg tctggtatag tgcagcagca gaacaatttg ctgagggcta
     3421 ttgaggcgca acagcatctg ttgcaactca cagtctgggg catcaagcag ctccaggcaa
     3481 gaatcctggc tgtggaaaga tacctaaagg atcaacagct cctggggatt tggggttgct
     3541 ctggaaaact catttgcacc actgctgtgc cttggaatgc tagttggagt aataaatctc
     3601 tggaacagat tggaatcaca cgacctggat ggagtgggac agagaaatta acaattacac
     3661 aagcttaata cactccttaa ttgaagaatc gcaaaaccag caagaaaaga atgaacaaga
     3721 attattggaa ttagataaat gggcaagttt gtggaattgg tttaacataa caaattggct
     3781 gtggtatata aaattattca taatgatagt aggaggcttg gtaggtttaa gaatagtttt
     3841 tgctgtactt tctatagtga atagagttag gcagggatat tcaccattat cgtttcagac
     3901 ccacctccca accccgaggg gacccgacag gcccgaagga atagaagaag aaggtggaga
     3961 gagagacaga gacagatcca ttcgattagt gaacggatct cgacggttaa cttttaaaag
     4021 aaaagggggg attggggggt acagtgcagg ggaaagaata gtagacataa tagcaacaga
     4081 catacaaact aaagaattac aaaaacaaat tacaaaaatt caaaatttta tcgataagct
     4141 tgggagttcc gcgttacata acttacggta aatggcccgc ctggctgacc gcccaacgac
     4201 ccccgcccat tgacgtcaat aatgacgtat gttcccatag taacgccaat agggactttc
     4261 cattgacgtc aatgggtgga gtatttacgg taaactgccc acttggcagt acatcaagtg
     4321 tatcatatgc caagtacgcc ccctattgac gtcaatgacg gtaaatggcc cgcctggcat
     4381 tatgcccagt acatgacctt atgggacttt cctacttggc agtacatcta cgtattagtc
     4441 atcgctatta ccatggtgat gcggttttgg cagtacatca atgggcgtgg atagcggttt
     4501 gactcacggg gatttccaag tctccacccc attgacgtca atgggagttt gttttggcac
     4561 caaaatcaac gggactttcc aaaatgtcgt aacaactccg ccccattgac gcaaatgggc
     4621 ggtaggcgtg tacggtggga ggtctatata agcagagctc gtttagtgaa ccgtcagatc
     4681 gcctggagac gccatccacg ctgttttgac ctccatagaa gacaccgact ctagtccagt
     4741 gtggtggaat tctgcagata tcaacaagtt tgtacaaaaa agcaggcttt aaaggaacca
     4801 attcagtcga ctggatccac catgtcctct ccccagcaaa agaaaaaacc actcgatgga
     4861 gaatatttcg cccttaagat ccgtgggcgt gagcgcttcg agatgttccg agagctgaat
     4921 gaggccttgg aattaaagga tgcccgtgct gccgaggagt caggagacag cagggctcac
     4981 tccagctacc cgaagaccaa gaagggccag tctacgtccc gccataaaaa accaatgatc
     5041 aagaaagtgg ggcctgactc agactgagtc gagatatcta gacccagctt tcttgtacaa
     5101 agtggttgat atccagcaca gtggcggccg ctcgacaatc aacctctgga ttacaaaatt
     5161 tgtgaaagat tgactggtat tcttaactat gttgctcctt ttacgctatg tggatacgct
     5221 gctttaatgc ctttgtatca tgctattgct tcccgtatgg ctttcatttt ctcctccttg
     5281 tataaatcct ggttgctgtc tctttatgag gagttgtggc ccgttgtcag gcaacgtggc
     5341 gtggtgtgca ctgtgtttgc tgacgcaacc cccactggtt ggggcattgc caccacctgt
     5401 cagctccttt ccgggacttt cgctttcccc ctccctattg ccacggcgga actcatcgcc
     5461 gcctgccttg cccgctgctg gacaggggct cggctgttgg gcactgacaa ttccgtggtg
     5521 ttgtcgggga agctgacgtc ctttccatgg ctgctcgcct gtgttgccac ctggattctg
     5581 cgcgggacgt ccttctgcta cgtcccttcg gccctcaatc cagcggacct tccttcccgc
     5641 ggcctgctgc cggctctgcg gcctcttccg cgtcttcgcc ttcgccctca gacgagtcgg
     5701 atctcccttt gggccgcctc cccgcctgga attctgcaga tatccggact agtgatctct
     5761 cgaggttaac gaattctacc gggtagggga ggcgcttttc ccaaggcagt ctggagcatg
     5821 cgctttagca gccccgctgg gcacttggcg ctacacaagt ggcctctggc ctcgcacaca
     5881 ttccacatcc accggtaggc gccaaccggc tccgttcttt ggtggcccct tcgcgccacc
     5941 ttctactcct cccctagtca ggaagttccc ccccgccccg cagctcgcgt cgtgcaggac
     6001 gtgacaaatg gaagtagcac gtctcactag tctcgtgcag atggacagca ccgctgagca
     6061 atggaagcgg gtaggccttt ggggcagcgg ccaatagcag ctttgctcct tcgctttctg
     6121 ggctcagagg ctgggaaggg gtgggtccgg gggcgggctc aggggcgggc tcaggggcgg
     6181 ggcgggcgcc cgaaggtcct ccggaggccc ggcattctgc acgcttcaaa agcgcacgtc
     6241 tgccgcgctg ttctcctctt cctcatctcc gggcctttcg acctgcatcc cgccaccatg
     6301 aaaaagcctg aactcaccgc gacgtctgtc gagaagtttc tgatcgaaaa gttcgacagc
     6361 gtctccgacc tgatgcagct ctcggagggc gaagaatctc gtgctttcag cttcgatgta
     6421 ggagggcgtg gatatgtcct gcgggtaaat agctgcgccg atggtttcta caaagatcgt
     6481 tatgtttatc ggcactttgc atcggccgcg ctcccgattc cggaagtgct tgacattggg
     6541 gaattcagcg agagcctgac ctattgcatc tcccgccgtg cacagggtgt cacgttgcaa
     6601 gacctgcctg aaaccgaact gcccgctgtt ctgcagccgg tcgcggaggc catggatgcg
     6661 atcgctgcgg ccgatcttag ccagacgagc gggttcggcc cattcggacc gcaaggaatc
     6721 ggtcaataca ctacatggcg tgatttcata tgcgcgattg ctgatcccca tgtgtatcac
     6781 tggcaaactg tgatggacga caccgtcagt gcgtccgtcg cgcaggctct cgatgagctg
     6841 atgctttggg ccgaggactg ccccgaagtc cggcacctcg tgcacgcgga tttcggctcc
     6901 aacaatgtcc tgacggacaa tggccgcata acagcggtca ttgactggag cgaggcgatg
     6961 ttcggggatt cccaatacga ggtcgccaac atcttcttct ggaggccgtg gttggcttgt
     7021 atggagcagc agacgcgcta cttcgagcgg aggcatccgg agcttgcagg atcgccgcgg
     7081 ctccggggcg tatatgctcc gcattggtct tgaccaactc tatcagagct tggttgacgg
     7141 caatttcgat gatgcagctt gggcgcaggg tcgatgcgac gcaatcgtcc gatccggagc
     7201 cgggactgtc gggcgtacac aaatcgcccg cagaagcgcg gccgtctgga ccgatggctg
     7261 tgtagaagta ctcgccgata gtggaaaccg acgccccagc actcgtccga gggcaaagga
     7321 atagagtaga tgccgaccga acaagagctg atttcgagaa cgcctcagcc agcaactcgc
     7381 gcgagcctag caaggcaaat gcgagagaac ggccttacgc ttggtggcac agttctcgtc
     7441 cacagttcgc taagctcgct cggctgggtc gcgggagggc cggtcgcagt gattcaggcc
     7501 cttctggatt gtgttggtcc ccagggcacg attgtcatgc ccacgcactc gggtgatctg
     7561 actgatcccg cagattggag atcgccgccc gtgcctgccg attgggtgca gatccgtcga
     7621 gggcccggta cctttaagac caatgactta caaggcagct gtagatctta gccacttttt
     7681 aaaagaaaag gggggactgg aagggctagc tcactcccaa cgaagacaag atctgctttt
     7741 tgcttgtact gggtctctct ggttagacca gatctgagcc tgggagctct ctggctgcct
     7801 agggaaccca ctgcttaagc ctcaataaag cttgccttga gtgcttcaag tagtgtgtgc
     7861 ccgtctgttg tgtgactctg gtaactagag atccctcaga cccttttagt cagtgtggaa
     7921 aatctctagc agtagtagtt catgtcatct tattattcag tatttataac ttgcaaagaa
     7981 atgaatatca gagagtgaga ggaacttgtt tattgcagct tataatggtt acaaataaag
     8041 caatagcatc acaaatttca caaataaagc atttttttca ctgcattcta gttgtggttt
     8101 gtccaaactc atcaatgtat cttatcatgt ctggctctag ctatcccgcc cctaactccg
     8161 cccagttccg cccattctcc gccccatggc tgactaattt tttttattta tgcagaggcc
     8221 gaggccgcct cggcctctga gctattccag aagtagtgag gaggcttttt tggaggccta
     8281 ggcttttgcg tcgagacgta cccaattcgc cctatagtga gtcgtattac gcgcgctcac
     8341 tggccgtcgt tttacaacgt cgtgactggg aaaaccctgg cgttacccaa cttaatcgcc
     8401 ttgcagcaca tccccctttc gccagctggc gtaatagcga agaggcccgc accgatcgcc
     8461 cttcccaaca gttgcgcagc ctgaatggcg aatggcgcgn nnnnnnnnnn nnnnnnnnnn
     8521 nnnnnnnnnn nnnnnnnnnn nnnnnnnnnn nnnnnnnnnn nnnnnnnnnn nnnnnnnnnn
     8581 nnnnnnnnnn nnnnnnnnnn nnnnnnnnnn nnnnnnnnnn nnncnnnnnn nnnnnnnnnn
     8641 nnnnnnnnnn nnnnnnnnnn nnnnnnnnnn nnnnnnnnnn nnnnnnnnnn nnnnnnnnnn
     8701 nnnnnnnnnn nnnnnannnn nnnnnnnnnn nnnnnnnnnn nnnnnnnnnn nnnnnnnnnn
     8761 nnnnnccttt gacgttggag tccacgttct ttaatagtgg actcttgttc caaactggaa
     8821 caacactcaa ccctatctcg gtctattctt ttgatttata agggattttg ccgatttcgg
     8881 cctattggtt aaaaaatgag ctgatttaac aaaaatttaa cgcgaatttt aacaaaatat
     8941 taacgtttac aatttcc
//
