[The description below was written by a language model from this plasmid's Addgene catalogue record and the feature table of its GenBank file.]
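Description:
pLenti CMV GSE T329A Hygro (w189-4) is an 8,957 bp self-inactivating HIV-1-based lentiviral transfer vector for mammalian expression, built on the p156RRL-sinPPT-CMV-GFP-PRE backbone. In bacteria it is maintained through a high-copy ColE1/pUC origin and an ampicillin resistance gene. An f1 origin, an SV40 origin and flanking T3/T7 and lac elements are carried over from the parental cloning plasmid. The viral portion runs from a truncated 5' LTR through the Psi packaging signal, the Rev response element and the cPPT/CTS to a U3-deleted 3' LTR followed by an SV40 polyadenylation signal. Genomic RNA can therefore be packaged when helper functions are supplied in trans, while the integrated provirus lacks LTR promoter activity.

The payload is a 245 bp fragment of rat p53, genetic suppressor element 22, encoding residues 312–391 with threonine 329 changed to alanine. It sits downstream of the CMV enhancer/promoter and upstream of a WPRE, which improves transcript expression. The catalogue lists BamHI/XbaI restriction cloning, but the annotated map shows the insert region flanked by attB1 and attB2 Gateway sites, and the insert itself is not annotated as a feature. According to the depositor, this C-terminal fragment acts as a dominant-negative inhibitor of p53, and the T329A change does not prevent p53 tetramerization. A mouse PGK promoter lies downstream of the WPRE. The hygromycin marker listed in the catalogue presumably occupies the unannotated stretch between this promoter and the 3' LTR, allowing selection of transduced cells. The construct is suited to stable interference with p53 function in mammalian cells.
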