Addgene plasmid #22255: pLenti CMV GSE T329A Hygro (w189-4)
Depositing lab: Eric Campeau. Depositing organization: University of Massachusetts, Worcester.
Backbone
  Vector backbone: p156RRL-sinPPT-CMV-GFP-PRE/Nhe I
  Backbone size w/o insert (bp): 8712
  Vector type: Mammalian Expression, Lentiviral
  Selectable markers: Hygromycin
Growth in bacteria
  Bacterial resistance: Ampicillin, 100 μg/mL
  Growth temperature: 37°C
  Growth strain: Stbl3
  Growth instructions: Stbl3, 37oC
  Copy number: High Copy
Gene/Insert
  Gene/Insert name: Genetic suppressor element #22, T329A (alt name: GS22 T329)
  Species: R. norvegicus (rat)
  Insert size (bp): 245
  Mutation: Threonine 329 is mutated to Alanine (p53 nomencature).
  Cloning method: Restriction Enzyme; 5′ cloning site Bam HI (not destroyed); 3′ cloning site Xba I (not destroyed)
  Sequencing primers: 5′ CMVforw; 3′ n/a
Resource information
  A portion of this plasmid was derived from a plasmid made by: GSE22 T329A was obtained from Dr. Christian Beausejour.
Terms and licenses: Academic/Nonprofit Terms; Industry Terms: Not Available to Industry
Depositor comments: Encodes amino acids #312-391 of rat p53 to act as a dominant-negative (Ossovskaya et al. 1996, PNAS 93:10309-10314). T329A mutation does not prevent tetramerization of p53 (Mateu et al. Nat Struct Biol. 1999 Feb;6(2):191-8).
How to cite: pLenti CMV GSE T329A Hygro (w189-4) was a gift from Eric Campeau (Addgene plasmid # 22255 ; http://n2t.net/addgene:22255 ; RRID:Addgene_22255)
