>Addgene plasmid #22255 | pLenti CMV GSE T329A Hygro (w189-4) | addgene partial sequence | sequence record 28684 | 22255 with CMV-F
TCAGATCGCCTGGGAGACGCCATCCACGCTGNTTTTGACCTCCATAGAAGACACCGACTCTAGAGGATCC
ACCATGNTCCTCTCCCCAGCAAAAGAAAAAACCACTCGATGGAGAATATTTCGCCCTTAAGATCCGTGGG
CGTGAGCGCTTCGAGATGTTCCGAGAGCTGAATGAGGCCTTGGAATTAAAGGATGCCCGTGCTGCCGAGG
AGTCAGGAGACAGCAGGGCTCACTCCAGCTACCCGAAGACCAAGAAGGGCCAGTCTACGTCCCGCCATAA
AAAACCAATGATCAAGAAAGTGGGGCCTGACTCAGACTGAGTCGACAATCAACCTCTGGATTACAAAATT
TGTGAAAGATTGACTGGTATTCTTAACTATGTTGCTCCTTTTACGCTATGTGGATACGCTGCTTTAATGC
CTTTGTATCATGCTATTGCTTCCCGTATGGCTTTCATTTTCTCCTCCTTGTATAAATCCTGGTTGCTGTC
TCTTTATGAGGAGTTGTGGCCCGTTGTCAGGCAACGTGGCGTGGTGTGCACTGTGTTTGCTGACGCAACC
CCCACTGGTTGGGGCATTGCCACCACCTGTCAGCTCCTTTCCGGGACTTTCGCTTTCCCCCTCCCTATTG
CCACGGCGGAACTCATCGCCGCCTGCCTTGCCCGCTGCTGGACAGGGGCTCGGCTGTTGGGCACTGACAA
TTCCGTGGTGTTGTCGGGGAAGCTGACGTCCTTTCCATGGCTGCTCGCCTGTGTTGCCAACTGGATCTGC
GCGGAAGTCCTTCTGCTACGTCCTTCGGCCTCATCAGCGAACTTCTTCCGCGGCTGCTGCGNTCTGCGNC
TCTC
